Addgene plasmid #205332: pBad33_ISCco1_reRNA
Purpose: Bacterial expression of ISCco1 TnpB and its reRNA
Depositing lab: Haoyi Wang. Depositing organization: Institute of Zoology, Chinese Academy of Sciences. Publication: Evolutionary mining and functional characterization of TnpB nucleases identify efficient miniature genome editors. Xiang G, Li Y, Sun J, Huo Y, Cao S, Cao Y, Guo Y, Yang L, Cai Y, Zhang YE, Wang H. Nat Biotechnol. 2023 Jun 29. doi: 10.1038/s41587-023-01857-x. PubMed 37386294.
Backbone
  Vector backbone: pBAD
  Vector type: Bacterial Expression
Growth in bacteria
  Bacterial resistance: Chloramphenicol, 25 μg/mL
  Growth temperature: 37°C
  Growth strain: DH5alpha
  Copy number: Low Copy
Gene/Insert
  Gene/Insert name: ISCco1 TnpB
  Species: Other
  Cloning method: Unknown
Terms and licenses: Academic/Nonprofit Terms; Industry Terms: Not Available to Industry
How to cite: pBad33_ISCco1_reRNA was a gift from Haoyi Wang (Addgene plasmid # 205332 ; http://n2t.net/addgene:205332 ; RRID:Addgene_205332)
