[The description below was written by a language model from this plasmid's Addgene catalogue record and pLannotate feature annotations shown in this document.]
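Description:
pBad33_ISCco1_reRNA is a low-copy bacterial expression plasmid of about 5.6 kb, built on a pBAD33-type backbone, that supplies both the ISCco1 TnpB nuclease and its guide RNA (reRNA, the right-end element RNA that directs TnpB to its DNA target) in E. coli. It replicates from the p15A origin, which is compatible with ColE1-type plasmids and so allows a second plasmid to be maintained in the same cell. Selection is by chloramphenicol through the cat gene and its native promoter. The annotation also picks up backbone remnants typical of this vector family: an M13 phage origin, truncated β-lactamase and tetracycline-resistance fragments, an IS1 fragment, and short ColE1 and RSF origin fragments. None of these appears to be an intact functional marker.

The automated feature table does not annotate the TnpB coding sequence or the reRNA. Their positions can only be inferred. A constitutive J23119 promoter sits near the start of the record, and a second J23119-derived promoter fragment lies roughly 1.3 kb downstream. The unannotated intervals after each promoter are plausibly the TnpB open reading frame and the reRNA cassette respectively. The rrnB region, with its 5S rRNA sequence and T1 and T2 terminators, follows and would end transcription. No araC gene or araBAD promoter is annotated despite the pBAD name, so expression appears to be constitutive rather than arabinose-inducible, though the record does not say so explicitly. The source species of the insert is listed only as "Other". The plasmid comes from a study that mined and characterised TnpB nucleases as miniature genome editors, and it is suited to testing TnpB activity in bacteria.
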