Features (pLannotate 1.2.2; 17 found; start..end, strand, type, name):
     15..48      +  promoter       J23119 promoter: bacterial promoter (Registry of Standard Biological Parts BBa J23119)
   1343..1372    +  promoter       J23119(SpeI) promoter (fragment): bacterial promoter (Registry of Standard Biological Parts BBa J23119) modified to end with an SpeI site
   1689..1804    +  ncRNA          5S rRNA: Accession: RF00001 - 5S ribosomal RNA
   1808..1894    +  terminator     rrnB T1 terminator: Escherichia coli rrnB; transcription terminator T1 from the E. coli rrnB gene
   1986..2013    +  terminator     rrnB T2 terminator: transcription terminator T2 from the E. coli rrnB gene
   2032..2123    +  promoter       AmpR promoter: bla
   2124..2243    +  CDS            AmpR (fragment): β-lactamase; bla; confers resistance to ampicillin, carbenicillin, and related antibiotics
   2244..2538    +  CDS            bla(M) (fragment): β-lactamase lacking the signal sequence; bla(M); allows cytosolic expression of β-lactamase
   2581..2961    +  rep_origin     M13 ori (sequence partly withheld): M13 bacteriophage origin of replication; arrow indicates direction of (+) strand synthesis
   3147..3380    +  rep_origin     ori (fragment): high-copy-number ColE1/pMB1/pBR322/pUC origin of replication
   3595..4251    -  CDS            cat: CAT_ECOLX - Experimental evidence at protein level: Swiss-Prot protein existence level 1. This enzyme is an effector of chloramphenicol resistance in bacteria. From Escherichia coli. This protein is used as a marker in many commonly used cloning vectors, such as pACYC184.
   4252..4354    -  promoter       cat promoter: promoter of the E. coli cat gene encoding chloramphenicol acetyltransferase
   4475..4618    +  mobile_element IS1 (fragment): prokaryotic transposable element IS1
   4737..4792    -  rep_origin     RSF ori (fragment): Plasmids containing the RSF 1030 origin of replication can be propagated in E. coli cells that contain additional plasmids with compatible origins.
   4880..5425    -  rep_origin     p15A ori: Plasmids containing the medium-copy-number p15A origin of replication can be propagated in E. coli cells that contain a second plasmid with the ColE1 origin.
   5462..5582    -  CDS            TcR (fragment): tetracycline efflux protein; tet; confers resistance to tetracycline
   5592..13      +  promoter       tet promoter (fragment) (across the origin): E. coli promoter for tetracycline efflux protein gene
>Addgene plasmid #205332 | pBad33_ISCco1_reRNA | addgene full sequence | sequence record 410880 | Addgene NGS Result
GCTTATCATCGATCTGACAGCTAGCTCAGTCCTAGGTATAATGCTAGCCCCGGGAAAAGATCTAAAGAGG
AGAAAGAATTCATGCAAATAACCAAAGGCTTTAAGTATAGGCTATATCCAAACAAAGAGCAAAGCTTAAA
GCTTTCTCATCAATGTTTCATCTATAATCAAGCCTATAATATTTGCCTAAACTTACAACAAGAACAATGG
CTAAAAAATAAAGAATTAGATAAAAAAGAAAGAACTTATTTAAGTGCTACTCAAATCGATAATCAAGTAA
AACTAGCCTTAAAAGCTAGAAACTTAGAGTTTAAAAGTGTAGTAGCACAACAAGCTAGAATAAATGCTAA
TAGAGCATTAGAACAAGCAATAAAAGATAAAAATAAAGGTTTTCCAAAGTTTAAAAACTCTAAATTGGCA
AAGCAAAGTTTCAATTGGAATAATCAAGGCTATCAAATTCTAGAATTTAACGATAAGTTTAAAATATTTA
GACTTATGTCTATGCCTATAAAAATGCGTTATCATAGAGCTTTGCCAAATAATTATAAACTAAATCAAAT
AACTATTTCTAAAACTCATAATAAATACTTTGTCTCATTTAGTATAACTTATGATGAACCAAGTGTTGTT
TTAATGTCTAGCAATAAAATAGACATTAACAGAGCAGTTGGCATTGATATGAATATCAATGAAATTGCTT
TAAGCAATGGTGCTTTGTTACTGACTTGTTCTAAGAGTATAAATAAAGCTAAATACTCTACTACTTTCAA
ACGCTTAATGCGAAAACAAAGTAAAAGAGTATTGAAAGCTAAAAAGGATAAGATTAAGTTAGGTTCTAAT
TTTAGAAAAACTCAAATTAGACTTAATAAAATCTATGAAAGAGCTAGTAATATAAAAAAAGATTTAGCTC
ATAAGATAAGTAATCAAATAGTAAAAAACTTTGATTTGATAGTAGTAGAAAATCTAAAAGTGAAAAATAT
GACTAAACGAGCAAAGCTTAAAAATGTAAAAGCTAAAAGTGGCTTAAATAAGTCTATATTAGATACTTCT
TTCTATCAATTTTTAAGCTTTGTGGAATATAAAGCTATGCATAATGGCAAAGTATTTACTAAGATAGAAC
CACAATATACAAGCAAAGCTTGTTGCAAATGTGGAACTATAAAAGAGAATTTAACTCTAAAAGATAGAGT
TTTTACTTGCGATAATTGTGGATATGTAGAACATAGAGATATAAATGCAAGTAAAAATATCTTGGATAGA
GGCTTGAAGTCGTTTGGGCTAGGAACTAGCCTATTAGACTATAAACAAGAAGCCTTGCGTGTTAGCGGAT
CCTGAGAGATCTTTGACAGCTAGCTCAGTCCTAGGTATAATAGATAGAGTTTTTACTTGCGATAATTGTG
GATATGTAGAACATAGAGATATAAATGCAAGTAAAAATATCTTGGATAGAGGCTTGAAGTCGTTTGGGCT
AGGAACTAGCCTATTAGACTATAAACAAGAAGCCTTGCGTGTTAGCTGACATTGGTTGGCTTTAGTAAGG
AAGCACCTACTTCTATAAGTAGGTGTGGTTCACGCTCGGAGATCATCATTGCGTTTTTTAAGCTTGGCTG
TTTTGGCGGATGAGAGAAGATTTTCAGCCTGATACAGATTAAATCAGAACGCAGAAGCGGTCTGATAAAA
CAGAATTTGCCTGGCGGCAGTAGCGCGGTGGTCCCACCTGACCCCATGCCGAACTCAGAAGTGAAACGCC
GTAGCGCCGATGGTAGTGTGGGGTCTCCCCATGCGAGAGTAGGGAACTGCCAGGCATCAAATAAAACGAA
AGGCTCAGTCGAAAGACTGGGCCTTTCGTTTTATCTGTTGTTTGTCGGTGAACGCTCTCCTGAGTAGGAC
AAATCCGCCGGGAGCGGATTTGAACGTTGCGAAGCAACGGCCCGGAGGGTGGCGGGCAGGACGCCCGCCA
TAAACTGCCAGGCATCAAATTAAGCAGAAGGCCATCCTGACGGATGGCCTTTTTGCGTTTCTACAAACTC
TTTTGTTTATTTTTCTAAATACATTCAAATATGTATCCGCTCATGAGACAATAACCCTGATAAATGCTTC
AATAATATTGAAAAAGGAAGAGTATGAGTATTCAACATTTCCGTGTCGCCCTTATTCCCTTTTTTGCGGC
ATTTTGCCTTCCTGTTTTTGCTCACCCAGAAACGCTGGTGAAAGTAAAAGATGCTGAAGATCAGTTGGGT
GCAGCAAACTATTAACTGGCGAACTACTTACTCTAGCTTCCCGGCAACAATTAATAGACTGGATGGAGGC
GGATAAAGTTGCAGGACCACTTCTGCGCTCGGCCCTTCCGGCTGGCTGGTTTATTGCTGATAAATCTGGA
GCCGGTGAGCGTGGGTCTCGCGGTATCATTGCAGCACTGGGGCCAGATGGTAAGCCCTCCCGTATCGTAG
TTATCTACACGACGGGGAGTCAGGCAACTATGGATGAACGAAATAGACAGATCGCTGAGATAGGTGCCTC
ACTGATTAAGCATTGGTAACTGTCAGACCAAGTTTACTCATATATACTTTAGATTGATT
[125 nt withheld, positions 2580-2704]
C
[141 nt withheld, positions 2706-2846]
CCTTTGACGTTGGAGTCCACGTTCTTT
[37 nt withheld, positions 2874-2910]
ACCCTATCTCGGGCTATTCTTTTGATTTATAAGGGATTTTGCCGATTTCGGCCTATTGGTTAAAAAATGA
GCTGATTTAACAAAAATTTAACGCGAATTTTAACAAAATATTAACGTTTACAATTTAAAAGGATCTAGGT
GAAGATCCTTTTTGATAATCTCATGACCAAAATCCCTTAACGTGAGTTTTCGTTCCACTGAGCGTCAGAC
CCCGTAGAAAAGATCAAAGGATCTTCTTGAGATCCTTTTTTTCTGCGCGTAATCTGCTGCTTGCAAACAA
AAAAACCACCGCTACCAGCGGTGGTTTGTTTGCCGGATCAAGAGCTACCAACTCTTTTTCCGAAGGTAAC
TGGCTTCAGCAGAGCGCAGATACCAAATACTGTCCTTCTAGTGTAGCCGTAGTTAGGCCACCACTTCAAG
AACTCTGTAGCACCGCCTACATACCTCGCTCTGCTAATCCTGTTACCAGTCAGGCATTTGAGAAGCACAC
GGTCACACTGCTTCCGGTAGTCAATAAACCGGTAAACCAGCAATAGACATAAGCGGCTATTTAACGACCC
TGCCCTGAACCGACGACCGGGTCGAATTTGCTTTCGAATTTCTGCCATTCATCCGCTTATTATCACTTAT
TCAGGCGTAGCAACCAGGCGTTTAAGGGCACCAATAACTGCCTTAAAAAAATTACGCCCCGCCCTGCCAC
TCATCGCAGTACTGTTGTAATTCATTAAGCATTCTGCCGACATGGAAGCCATCACAAACGGCATGATGAA
CCTGAATCGCCAGCGGCATCAGCACCTTGTCGCCTTGCGTATAATATTTGCCCATGGTGAAAACGGGGGC
GAAGAAGTTGTCCATATTGGCCACGTTTAAATCAAAACTGGTGAAACTCACCCAGGGATTGGCTGAGACG
AAAAACATATTCTCAATAAACCCTTTAGGGAAATAGGCCAGGTTTTCACCGTAACACGCCACATCTTGCG
AATATATGTGTAGAAACTGCCGGAAATCGTCGTGGTATTCACTCCAGAGCGATGAAAACGTTTCAGTTTG
CTCATGGAAAACGGTGTAACAAGGGTGAACACTATCCCATATCACCAGCTCACCGTCTTTCATTGCCATA
CGGAACTCCGGATGAGCATTCATCAGGCGGGCAAGAATGTGAATAAAGGCCGGATAAAACTTGTGCTTAT
TTTTCTTTACGGTCTTTAAAAAGGCCGTAATATCCAGCTGAACGGTCTGGTTATAGGTACATTGAGCAAC
TGACTGAAATGCCTCAAAATGTTCTTTACGATGCCATTGGGATATATCAACGGTGGTATATCCAGTGATT
TTTTTCTCCATTTTAGCTTCCTTAGCTCCTGAAAATCTCGATAACTCAAAAAATACGCCCGGTAGTGATC
TTATTTCATTATGGTGAAAGTTGGAACCTCTTACGTGCCGATCAACGTCTCATTTTCGCCAAAAGTTGGC
CCAGGGCTTCCCGGTATCAACAGGGACACCAGGATTTATTTATTCTGCGAAGTGATCTTCCGTCACAGGT
ATTTATTCGGCGCAAAGTGCGTCGGGTGATGCTGCCAACTTACTGATTTAGTGTATGATGGTGTTTTTGA
GGTGCTCCAGTGGCTTCTGTTTCTATCAGCTGTCCCTCCTGTTCAGCTACTGACGGGGTGGTGCGTAACG
GCAAAAGCACCGCCGGACATCAGCGCTAGCGGAGTGTATACTGGCTTACTATGTTGGCACTGATGAGGGT
GTCAGTGAAGTGCTTCATGTGGCAGGAGAAAAAAGGCTGCACCGGTGCGTCAGCAGAATATGTGATACAG
GATATATTCCGCTTCCTCGCTCACTGACTCGCTACGCTCGGTCGTTCGACTGCGGCGAGCGGAAATGGCT
TACGAACGGGGCGGAGATTTCCTGGAAGATGCCAGGAAGATACTTAACAGGGAAGTGAGAGGGCCGCGGC
AAAGCCGTTTTTCCATAGGCTCCGCCCCCCTGACAAGCATCACGAAATCTGACGCTCAAATCAGTGGTGG
CGAAACCCGACAGGACTATAAAGATACCAGGCGTTTCCCCCTGGCGGCTCCCTCGTGCGCTCTCCTGTTC
CTGCCTTTCGGTTTACCGGTGTCATTCCGCTGTTATGGCCGCGTTTGTCTCATTCCACGCCTGACACTCA
GTTCCGGGTAGGCAGTTCGCTCCAAGCTGGACTGTATGCACGAACCCCCCGTTCAGTCCGACCGCTGCGC
CTTATCCGGTAACTATCGTCTTGAGTCCAACCCGGAAAGACATGCAAAAGCACCACTGGCAGCAGCCACT
GGTAATTGATTTAGAGGAGTTAGTCTTGAAGTCATGCGCCGGTTAAGGCTAAACTGAAAGGACAAGTTTT
GGTGACTGCGCTCCTCCAAGCCAGTTACCTCGGTTCAAAGAGTTGGTAGCTCAGAGAACCTTCGAAAAAC
CGCCCTGCAAGGCGGTTTTTTCGTTTTCAGAGCAAGAGATTACGCGCAGACCAAAACGATCTCAAGAAGA
TCATCTTATTAATCAGATAAAATATTTCTAGGCTCATGAGCCCGAAGTGGCGAGCCCGATCTTCCCCATC
GGTGATGTCGGCGATATAGGCGCCAGCAACCGCACCTGTGGCGCCGGTGATGCCGGCCACGATGCGTCCG
GCGTAGAGGATCTGCTCATGTTTGACA
